Addgene plasmid #32077: pMDC-pRPS2-HPB
Purpose: (Empty Backbone)
Depositing lab: Fumi Katagiri. Depositing organization: University of Minnesota. Publication: Purification of low-abundance Arabidopsis plasma-membrane protein complexes and identification of candidate components. Qi Y, Katagiri F. Plant J. 2009 Mar;57(5):932-44. Epub 2008 Dec 4. 10.1111/j.1365-313X.2008.03736.x PubMed 19000159.
Backbone
  Vector backbone: pMDC32
  Backbone size (bp): 12767
  Modifications to backbone: 35S promoter was replaced by pRPS2 promoter; HPB tag was added to allow its fusion to gene of interest for expression in plant.
  Vector type: Gateway destination binary vector
  Promoter: RPS2 promoter
  Selectable markers: Hygromycin
  Tag / fusion protein: HA-Prescission-Biotin (C terminal on backbone)
Growth in bacteria
  Bacterial resistance: Chloramphenicol and Kanamycin, 25 & 50 μg/mL
  Growth temperature: 37°C
  Growth strain: DB3.1
  Copy number: High Copy
Terms and licenses: Academic/Nonprofit Terms; Industry Terms: Not Available to Industry
How to cite: pMDC-pRPS2-HPB was a gift from Fumi Katagiri (Addgene plasmid # 32077 ; http://n2t.net/addgene:32077 ; RRID:Addgene_32077)
