[The description below was written by a language model from this plasmid's Addgene catalogue record and pLannotate feature annotations shown in this document.]
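Description:
pMDC-pRPS2-HPB is an empty Gateway destination binary vector derived from pMDC32, intended for Agrobacterium-mediated expression of tagged proteins in plants. The backbone carries a high-copy ColE1/pUC-type origin with the pBR322 bom region for propagation in E. coli. The pVS1 oriV, RepA and StaA functions support replication and stable maintenance in Agrobacterium. A kanamycin resistance gene lies outside the T-DNA for bacterial selection. Between the nopaline-type left and right border repeats, an enhanced CaMV 35S promoter drives a hygromycin phosphotransferase gene ending in the CaMV poly(A) signal, which allows selection of transformed plants.

The expression cassette differs from the parent vector in two ways. The 35S promoter was replaced by the RPS2 promoter, and an HPB tag (HA epitope, PreScission protease site and a biotinylation domain) was added downstream of the Gateway cassette. The automated annotation does not label the RPS2 promoter, which presumably lies in the unannotated stretch between the right-border end of the T-DNA and attR1. The annotation does detect a biotin carboxyl carrier protein–like segment after attR2, consistent with the biotin-acceptor part of the tag, followed by the NOS terminator. The attR1–attR2 cassette contains a chloramphenicol resistance gene and the ccdB toxin gene. The empty vector must therefore be maintained in a ccdB-tolerant strain such as DB3.1, under chloramphenicol and kanamycin. An LR reaction with an entry clone replaces this cassette with the gene of interest; a reading frame lacking a stop codon would be fused at its C-terminus to HPB.

The associated publication concerns purification of low-abundance Arabidopsis plasma-membrane protein complexes. That fits a design in which a non-35S promoter drives expression, the biotinylated tag allows affinity capture, protease cleavage allows release, and the HA epitope allows detection.
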