Features (pLannotate 1.2.2; 29 found; start..end, strand, type, name):
     33..55      -  protein_bind   lac operator (fragment): The lac repressor binds to the lac operator to inhibit transcription in E. coli. This inhibition can be relieved by adding lactose or isopropyl-β-D-thiogalactopyranoside (IPTG). lac repressor encoded by lacI
     59..89      -  promoter       lac promoter: promoter for the E. coli lac operon
    104..125     -  protein_bind   CAP binding site: CAP binding activates transcription in the presence of cAMP. E. coli catabolite activator protein
    138..226     -  CDS            lacI (fragment): lac repressor; lacI; The lac repressor binds to the lac operator to inhibit transcription in E. coli. This inhibition can be relieved by adding lactose or isopropyl-β-D-thiogalactopyranoside (IPTG).
    316..993     +  promoter       CaMV 35S promoter (enhanced): cauliflower mosaic virus 35S promoter with a duplicated enhancer region
   1061..2086    +  CDS            HygR: hygromycin B phosphotransferase confers resistance to hygromycin
   2126..2300    +  polyA_signal   CaMV poly(A) signal: cauliflower mosaic virus polyadenylation signal
   2378..2402    -  misc_feature   LB T-DNA repeat: left border repeat from nopaline C58 T-DNA
   2827..3621    +  CDS            KanR: aminoglycoside phosphotransferase; aphA-3; confers resistance to kanamycin
   3708..4296    +  rep_origin     ori: high-copy-number ColE1/pMB1/pBR322/pUC origin of replication
   4482..4622    -  misc_feature   bom: basis of mobility region from pBR322
   4724..4763    -  CDS            rop (fragment): Rop protein, which maintains plasmids at low copy number; rop
   4966..5160    -  rep_origin     pVS1 oriV: origin of replication for the Pseudomonas plasmid pVS1 (Heeb et al., 2000)
   5226..6294    -  CDS            pVS1 RepA (fragment): replication protein from the Pseudomonas plasmid pVS1 (Heeb et al., 2000)
   6727..7356    -  CDS            pVS1 StaA: stability protein from the Pseudomonas plasmid pVS1 (Heeb et al., 2000)
   7916..8317    -  CDS            Y4CG_SINFN (fragment): Protein inferred from homology: Swiss-Prot protein existence level 3. From Sinorhizobium fredii (strain NBRC 101917 / NGR234).
   8656..8680    -  misc_feature   RB T-DNA repeat: right border repeat from nopaline C58 T-DNA
   8746..8900    -  CDS            lacZα (fragment): LacZα fragment of β-galactosidase; lacZ fragment
  10363..10384   -  misc_feature   MCS (fragment): pBluescript multiple cloning site
  10401..10525   +  protein_bind   attR1: mutant version of attR; recombination site for the Gateway® LR reaction LR Clonase™
  10550..10580   +  promoter       lac UV5 promoter: E. coli lac promoter with an "up" mutation
  10604..10633   +  promoter       cat promoter (fragment): promoter of the E. coli cat gene encoding chloramphenicol acetyltransferase
  10634..11314   +  CDS            CmR: chloramphenicol acetyltransferase confers resistance to chloramphenicol
  11471..11629   +  CDS            ccdA (fragment): CCDA_ECO57 - Also known as H, letA. Experimental evidence at protein level: Swiss-Prot protein existence level 1. Antitoxin component of a type II toxin-antitoxin (TA) system which inhibits the post-segregational killing (PSK) of plasmid-free cells, also referred to as a plasmid addiction system. Binds to and blocks the activity of CcdB; will also remove bound CcdB protein from the CcdB-GyrA complex by forming a CcdA-CcdB complex, a process termed rejuvenation. Functions as a transcriptional corepressor for the ccdAB operon, repression also requires CcdB (By similarity). From Escherichia coli
  11634..11939   +  CDS            ccdB: CcdB, a bacterial toxin that poisons DNA gyrase; ccdB; Plasmids containing the ccdB gene cannot be propagated in standard E. coli strains.
  11980..12104   -  protein_bind   attR2: mutant version of attR; recombination site for the Gateway® LR reaction LR Clonase™
  12241..12447   +  CDS            BCCP_SOLLC: Experimental evidence at transcript level: Swiss-Prot protein existence level 2. This protein is a component of the acetyl coenzyme A carboxylase complex; first, biotin carboxylase catalyzes the carboxylation of the carrier protein and then the transcarboxylase transfers the carboxyl group to form malonyl-CoA. From Solanum lycopersicum (Tomato) (Lycopersicon esculentum).
  12461..12497   -  misc_feature   MCS (fragment): pBluescript multiple cloning site
  12508..12755   +  terminator     NOS terminator: nopaline synthase terminator and poly(A) signal
>Addgene plasmid #32077 | pMDC-pRPS2-HPB | depositor full sequence | sequence record 36188 | pMDC-pRPS2-HPB sequence 12760 bps
CGTAATCATGGTCATAGCTGTTTCCTGTGTGAAATTGTTATCCGCTCACAATTCCACACAACATACGAGC
CGGAAGCATAAAGTGTAAAGCCTGGGGTGCCTAATGAGTGAGCTAACTCACATTAATTGCGTTGCGCTCA
CTGCCCGCTTTCCAGTCGGGAAACCTGTCGTGCCAGCTGCATTAATGAATCGGCCAACGCGCGGGGAGAG
GCGGTTTGCGTATTGGCTAGAGCAGCTTGCCAACATGGTGGAGCACGACACTCTCGTCTACTCCAAGAAT
ATCAAAGATACAGTCTCAGAAGACCAAAGGGCTATTGAGACTTTTCAACAAAGGGTAATATCGGGAAACC
TCCTCGGATTCCATTGCCCAGCTATCTGTCACTTCATCAAAAGGACAGTAGAAAAGGAAGGTGGCACCTA
CAAATGCCATCATTGCGATAAAGGAAAGGCTATCGTTCAAGATGCCTCTGCCGACAGTGGTCCCAAAGAT
GGACCCCCACCCACGAGGAGCATCGTGGAAAAAGAAGACGTTCCAACCACGTCTTCAAAGCAAGTGGATT
GATGTGATAACATGGTGGAGCACGACACTCTCGTCTACTCCAAGAATATCAAAGATACAGTCTCAGAAGA
CCAAAGGGCTATTGAGACTTTTCAACAAAGGGTAATATCGGGAAACCTCCTCGGATTCCATTGCCCAGCT
ATCTGTCACTTCATCAAAAGGACAGTAGAAAAGGAAGGTGGCACCTACAAATGCCATCATTGCGATAAAG
GAAAGGCTATCGTTCAAGATGCCTCTGCCGACAGTGGTCCCAAAGATGGACCCCCACCCACGAGGAGCAT
CGTGGAAAAAGAAGACGTTCCAACCACGTCTTCAAAGCAAGTGGATTGATGTGATATCTCCACTGACGTA
AGGGATGACGCACAATCCCACTATCCTTCGCAAGACCTTCCTCTATATAAGGAAGTTCATTTCATTTGGA
GAGGACACGCTGAAATCACCAGTCTCTCTCTACAAATCTATCTCTCTCGAGCTTTCGCAGATCCCGGGGG
GCAATGAGATATGAAAAAGCCTGAACTCACCGCGACGTCTGTCGAGAAGTTTCTGATCGAAAAGTTCGAC
AGCGTCTCCGACCTGATGCAGCTCTCGGAGGGCGAAGAATCTCGTGCTTTCAGCTTCGATGTAGGAGGGC
GTGGATATGTCCTGCGGGTAAATAGCTGCGCCGATGGTTTCTACAAAGATCGTTATGTTTATCGGCACTT
TGCATCGGCCGCGCTCCCGATTCCGGAAGTGCTTGACATTGGGGAGTTTAGCGAGAGCCTGACCTATTGC
ATCTCCCGCCGTGCACAGGGTGTCACGTTGCAAGACCTGCCTGAAACCGAACTGCCCGCTGTTCTACAAC
CGGTCGCGGAGGCTATGGATGCGATCGCTGCGGCCGATCTTAGCCAGACGAGCGGGTTCGGCCCATTCGG
ACCGCAAGGAATCGGTCAATACACTACATGGCGTGATTTCATATGCGCGATTGCTGATCCCCATGTGTAT
CACTGGCAAACTGTGATGGACGACACCGTCAGTGCGTCCGTCGCGCAGGCTCTCGATGAGCTGATGCTTT
GGGCCGAGGACTGCCCCGAAGTCCGGCACCTCGTGCACGCGGATTTCGGCTCCAACAATGTCCTGACGGA
CAATGGCCGCATAACAGCGGTCATTGACTGGAGCGAGGCGATGTTCGGGGATTCCCAATACGAGGTCGCC
AACATCTTCTTCTGGAGGCCGTGGTTGGCTTGTATGGAGCAGCAGACGCGCTACTTCGAGCGGAGGCATC
CGGAGCTTGCAGGATCGCCACGACTCCGGGCGTATATGCTCCGCATTGGTCTTGACCAACTCTATCAGAG
CTTGGTTGACGGCAATTTCGATGATGCAGCTTGGGCGCAGGGTCGATGCGACGCAATCGTCCGATCCGGA
GCCGGGACTGTCGGGCGTACACAAATCGCCCGCAGAAGCGCGGCCGTCTGGACCGATGGCTGTGTAGAAG
TACTCGCCGATAGTGGAAACCGACGCCCCAGCACTCGTCCGAGGGCAAAGAAATAGAGTAGATGCCGACC
GGATCTGTCGATCGACAAGCTCGAGTTTCTCCATAATAATGTGTGAGTAGTTCCCAGATAAGGGAATTAG
GGTTCCTATAGGGTTTCGCTCATGTGTTGAGCATATAAGAAACCCTTAGTATGTATTTGTATTTGTAAAA
TACTTCTATCAATAAAATTTCTAATTCCTAAAACCAAAATCCAGTACTAAAATCCAGATCCCCCGAATTA
ATTCGGCGTTAATTCAGTACATTAAAAACGTCCGCAATGTGTTATTAAGTTGTCTAAGCGTCAATTTGTT
TACACCACAATATATCCTGCCACCAGCCAGCCAACAGCTCCCCGACCGGCAGCTCGGCACAAAATCACCA
CTCGATACAGGCAGCCCATCAGTCCGGGACGGCGTCAGCGGGAGAGCCGTTGTAAGGCGGCAGACTTTGC
TCATGTTACCGATGCTATTCGGAAGAACGGCAACTAAGCTGCCGGGTTTGAAACACGGATGATCTCGCGG
AGGGTAGCATGTTGATTGTAACGATGACAGAGCGTTGCTGCCTGTGATCACCGCGGTTTCAAAATCGGCT
CCGTCGATACTATGTTATACGCCAACTTTGAAAACAACTTTGAAAAAGCTGTTTTCTGGTATTTAAGGTT
TTAGAATGCAAGGAACAGTGAATTGGAGTTCGTCTTGTTATAATTAGCTTCTTGGGGTATCTTTAAATAC
TGTAGAAAAGAGGAAGGAAATAATAAATGGCTAAAATGAGAATATCACCGGAATTGAAAAAACTGATCGA
AAAATACCGCTGCGTAAAAGATACGGAAGGAATGTCTCCTGCTAAGGTATATAAGCTGGTGGGAGAAAAT
GAAAACCTATATTTAAAAATGACGGACAGCCGGTATAAAGGGACCACCTATGATGTGGAACGGGAAAAGG
ACATGATGCTATGGCTGGAAGGAAAGCTGCCTGTTCCAAAGGTCCTGCACTTTGAACGGCATGATGGCTG
GAGCAATCTGCTCATGAGTGAGGCCGATGGCGTCCTTTGCTCGGAAGAGTATGAAGATGAACAAAGCCCT
GAAAAGATTATCGAGCTGTATGCGGAGTGCATCAGGCTCTTTCACTCCATCGACATATCGGATTGTCCCT
ATACGAATAGCTTAGACAGCCGCTTAGCCGAATTGGATTACTTACTGAATAACGATCTGGCCGATGTGGA
TTGCGAAAACTGGGAAGAAGACACTCCATTTAAAGATCCGCGCGAGCTGTATGATTTTTTAAAGACGGAA
AAGCCCGAAGAGGAACTTGTCTTTTCCCACGGCGACCTGGGAGACAGCAACATCTTTGTGAAAGATGGCA
AAGTAAGTGGCTTTATTGATCTTGGGAGAAGCGGCAGGGCGGACAAGTGGTATGACATTGCCTTCTGCGT
CCGGTCGATCAGGGAGGATATCGGGGAAGAACAGTATGTCGAGCTATTTTTTGACTTACTGGGGATCAAG
CCTGATTGGGAGAAAATAAAATATTATATTTTACTGGATGAATTGTTTTAGTACCTAGAATGCATGACCA
AAATCCCTTAACGTGAGTTTTCGTTCCACTGAGCGTCAGACCCCGTAGAAAAGATCAAAGGATCTTCTTG
AGATCCTTTTTTTCTGCGCGTAATCTGCTGCTTGCAAACAAAAAAACCACCGCTACCAGCGGTGGTTTGT
TTGCCGGATCAAGAGCTACCAACTCTTTTTCCGAAGGTAACTGGCTTCAGCAGAGCGCAGATACCAAATA
CTGTCCTTCTAGTGTAGCCGTAGTTAGGCCACCACTTCAAGAACTCTGTAGCACCGCCTACATACCTCGC
TCTGCTAATCCTGTTACCAGTGGCTGCTGCCAGTGGCGATAAGTCGTGTCTTACCGGGTTGGACTCAAGA
CGATAGTTACCGGATAAGGCGCAGCGGTCGGGCTGAACGGGGGGTTCGTGCACACAGCCCAGCTTGGAGC
GAACGACCTACACCGAACTGAGATACCTACAGCGTGAGCTATGAGAAAGCGCCACGCTTCCCGAAGGGAG
AAAGGCGGACAGGTATCCGGTAAGCGGCAGGGTCGGAACAGGAGAGCGCACGAGGGAGCTTCCAGGGGGA
AACGCCTGGTATCTTTATAGTCCTGTCGGGTTTCGCCACCTCTGACTTGAGCGTCGATTTTTGTGATGCT
CGTCAGGGGGGCGGAGCCTATGGAAAAACGCCAGCAACGCGGCCTTTTTACGGTTCCTGGCCTTTTGCTG
GCCTTTTGCTCACATGTTCTTTCCTGCGTTATCCCCTGATTCTGTGGATAACCGTATTACCGCCTTTGAG
TGAGCTGATACCGCTCGCCGCAGCCGAACGACCGAGCGCAGCGAGTCAGTGAGCGAGGAAGCGGAAGAGC
GCCTGATGCGGTATTTTCTCCTTACGCATCTGTGCGGTATTTCACACCGCATATGGTGCACTCTCAGTAC
AATCTGCTCTGATGCCGCATAGTTAAGCCAGTATACACTCCGCTATCGCTACGTGACTGGGTCATGGCTG
CGCCCCGACACCCGCCAACACCCGCTGACGCGCCCTGACGGGCTTGTCTGCTCCCGGCATCCGCTTACAG
ACAAGCTGTGACCGTCTCCGGGAGCTGCATGTGTCAGAGGTTTTCACCGTCATCACCGAAACGCGCGAGG
CAGGGTGCCTTGATGTGGGCGCCGGCGGTCGAGTGGCGACGGCGCGGCTTGTCCGCGCCCTGGTAGATTG
CCTGGCCGTAGGCCAGCCATTTTTGAGCGGCCAGCGGCCGCGATAGGCCGACGCGAAGCGGCGGGGCGTA
GGGAGCGCAGCGACCGAAGGGTAGGCGCTTTTTGCAGCTCTTCGGCTGTGCGCTGGCCAGACAGTTATGC
ACAGGCCAGGCGGGTTTTAAGAGTTTTAATAAGTTTTAAAGAGTTTTAGGCGGAAAAATCGCCTTTTTTC
TCTTTTATATCAGTCACTTACATGTGTGACCGGTTCCCAATGTACGGCTTTGGGTTCCCAATGTACGGGT
TCCGGTTCCCAATGTACGGCTTTGGGTTCCCAATGTACGTGCTATCCACAGGAAAGAGACCTTTTCGACC
TTTTTCCCCTGCTAGGGCAATTTGCCCTAGCATCTGCTCCGTACATTAGGAACCGGCGGATGCTTCGCCC
TCGATCAGGTTGCGGTAGCGCATGACTAGGATCGGGCCAGCCTGCCCCGCCTCCTCCTTCAAATCGTACT
CCGGCAGGTCATTTGACCCGATCAGCTTGCGCACGGTGAAACAGAACTTCTTGAACTCTCCGGCGCTGCC
ACTGCGTTCGTAGATCGTCTTGAACAACCATCTGGCTTCTGCCTTGCCTGCGGCGCGGCGTGCCAGGCGG
TAGAGAAAACGGCCGATGCCGGGATCGATCAAAAAGTAATCGGGGTGAACCGTCAGCACGTCCGGGTTCT
TGCCTTCTGTGATCTCGCGGTACATCCAATCAGCTAGCTCGATCTCGATGTACTCCGGCCGCCCGGTTTC
GCTCTTTACGATCTTGTAGCGGCTAATCAAGGCTTCACCCTCGGATACCGTCACCAGGCGGCCGTTCTTG
GCCTTCTTCGTACGCTGCATGGCAACGTGCGTGGTGTTTAACCGAATGCAGGTTTCTACCAGGTCGTCTT
TCTGCTTTCCGCCATCGGCTCGCCGGCAGAACTTGAGTACGTCCGCAACGTGTGGACGGAACACGCGGCC
GGGCTTGTCTCCCTTCCCTTCCCGGTATCGGTTCATGGATTCGGTTAGATGGGAAACCGCCATCAGTACC
AGGTCGTAATCCCACACACTGGCCATGCCGGCCGGCCCTGCGGAAACCTCTACGTGCCCGTCTGGAAGCT
CGTAGCGGATCACCTCGCCAGCTCGTCGGTCACGCTTCGACAGACGGAAAACGGCCACGTCCATGATGCT
GCGACTATCGCGGGTGCCCACGTCATAGAGCATCGGAACGAAAAAATCTGGTTGCTCGTCGCCCTTGGGC
GGCTTCCTAATCGACGGCGCACCGGCTGCCGGCGGTTGCCGGGATTCTTTGCGGATTCGATCAGCGGCCG
CTTGCCACGATTCACCGGGGCGTGCTTCTGCCTCGATGCGTTGCCGCTGGGCGGCCTGCGCGGCCTTCAA
CTTCTCCACCAGGTCATCACCCAGCGCCGCGCCGATTTGTACCGGGCCGGATGGTTTGCGACCGTCACGC
CGATTCCTCGGGCTTGGGGGTTCCAGTGCCATTGCAGGGCCGGCAGACAACCCAGCCGCTTACGCCTGGC
CAACCGCCCGTTCCTCCACACATGGGGCATTCCACGGCGTCGGTGCCTGGTTGTTCTTGATTTTCCATGC
CGCCTCCTTTAGCCGCTAAAATTCATCTACTCATTTATTCATTTGCTCATTTACTCTGGTAGCTGCGCGA
TGTATTCAGATAGCAGCTCGGTAATGGTCTTGCCTTGGCGTACCGCGTACATCTTCAGCTTGGTGTGATC
CTCCGCCGGCAACTGAAAGTTGACCCGCTTCATGGCTGGCGTGTCTGCCAGGCTGGCCAACGTTGCAGCC
TTGCTGCTGCGTGCGCTCGGACGGCCGGCACTTAGCGTGTTTGTGCTTTTGCTCATTTTCTCTTTACCTC
ATTAACTCAAATGAGTTTTGATTTAATTTCAGCGGCCAGCGCCTGGACCTCGCGGGCAGCGTCGCCCTCG
GGTTCTGATTCAAGAACGGTTGTGCCGGCGGCGGCAGTGCCTGGGTAGCTCACGCGCTGCGTGATACGGG
ACTCAAGAATGGGCAGCTCGTACCCGGCCAGCGCCTCGGCAACCTCACCGCCGATGCGCGTGCCTTTGAT
CGCCCGCGACACGACAAAGGCCGCTTGTAGCCTTCCATCCGTGACCTCAATGCGCTGCTTAACCAGCTCC
ACCAGGTCGGCGGTGGCCCATATGTCGTAAGGGCTTGGCTGCACCGGAATCAGCACGAAGTCGGCTGCCT
TGATCGCGGACACAGCCAAGTCCGCCGCCTGGGGCGCTCCGTCGATCACTACGAAGTCGCGCCGGCCGAT
GGCCTTCACGTCGCGGTCAATCGTCGGGCGGTCGATGCCGACAACGGTTAGCGGTTGATCTTCCCGCACG
GCCGCCCAATCGCGGGCACTGCCCTGGGGATCGGAATCGACTAACAGAACATCGGCCCCGGCGAGTTGCA
GGGCGCGGGCTAGATGGGTTGCGATGGTCGTCTTGCCTGACCCGCCTTTCTGGTTAAGTACAGCGATAAC
CTTCATGCGTTCCCCTTGCGTATTTGTTTATTTACTCATCGCATCATATACGCAGCGACCGCATGACGCA
AGCTGTTTTACTCAAATACACATCACCTTTTTAGACGGCGGCGCTCGGTTTCTTCAGCGGCCAAGCTGGC
CGGCCAGGCCGCCAGCTTGGCATCAGACAAACCGGCCAGGATTTCATGCAGCCGCACGGTTGAGACGTGC
GCGGGCGGCTCGAACACGTACCCGGCCGCGATCATCTCCGCCTCGATCTCTTCGGTAATGAAAAACGGTT
CGTCCTGGCCGTCCTGGTGCGGTTTCATGCTTGTTCCTCTTGGCGTTCATTCTCGGCGGCCGCCAGGGCG
TCGGCCTCGGTCAATGCGTCCTCACGGAAGGCACCGCGCCGCCTGGCCTCGGTGGGCGTCACTTCCTCGC
TGCGCTCAAGTGCGCGGTACAGGGTCGAGCGATGCACGCCAAGCAGTGCAGCCGCCTCTTTCACGGTGCG
GCCTTCCTGGTCGATCAGCTCGCGGGCGTGCGCGATCTGTGCCGGGGTGAGGGTAGGGCGGGGGCCAAAC
TTCACGCCTCGGGCCTTGGCGGCCTCGCGCCCGCTCCGGGTGCGGTCGATGATTAGGGAACGCTCGAACT
CGGCAATGCCGGCGAACACGGTCAACACCATGCGGCCGGCCGGCGTGGTGGTGTCGGCCCACGGCTCTGC
CAGGCTACGCAGGCCCGCGCCGGCCTCCTGGATGCGCTCGGCAATGTCCAGTAGGTCGCGGGTGCTGCGG
GCCAGGCGGTCTAGCCTGGTCACTGTCACAACGTCGCCAGGGCGTAGGTGGTCAAGCATCCTGGCCAGCT
CCGGGCGGTCGCGCCTGGTGCCGGTGATCTTCTCGGAAAACAGCTTGGTGCAGCCGGCCGCGTGCAGTTC
GGCCCGTTGGTTGGTCAAGTCCTGGTCGTCGGTGCTGACGCGGGCATAGCCCAGCAGGCCAGCGGCGGCG
CTCTTGTTCATGGCGTAATGTCTCCGGTTCTAGTCGCAAGTATTCTACTTTATGCGACTAAAACACGCGA
CAAGAAAACGCCAGGAAAAGGGCAGGGCGGCAGCCTGTCGCGTAACTTAGGACTTGTGCGACATGTCGTT
TTCAGAAGACGGCTGCACTGAACGTCAGAAGCCGACTGCACTATAGCAGCGGAGGGGTTGGATCAAAGTA
CTTTGATCCCGAGGGGAACCCTGTGGTTGGCATGCACATACAAATGGACGAACGGATAAACCTTTTCACG
CCCTTTTAAATATCCGTTATTCTAATAAACGCTCTTTTCTCTTAGGTTTACCCGCCAATATATCCTGTCA
AACACTGATAGTTTAAACTGAAGGCGGGAAACGACAATCTGATCCAAGCTCAAGCTGCTCTAGCATTCGC
CATTCAGGCTGCGCAACTGTTGGGAAGGGCGATCGGTGCGGGCCTCTTCGCTATTACGCCAGCTGGCGAA
AGGGGGATGTGCTGCAAGGCGATTAAGTTGGGTAACGCCAGGGTTTTCCCAGTCACGACGTTGTAAAACG
ACGGCCAGTGCCAAGCTTTTTCAAATTCCAGTATATAATTTTCTTCTCAATTTATCCTTAAGGGAAATGA
AGAGTTGGTCATGGAAGTCCATTAAATTCGACCAAATTTTTAGTTTTTTTTATTGACCAGAAAAGACAGT
ACAAAACATAAAATTATTGTTGTCGCAGTATATATATAAAATAAAAAGATGATTCCGAAGGTATTTTGAT
GGATAGACTCATGGACATAATTATGCAACGACCCAAAGAACATGAAAGAATCCGTCCAATTTTTTAAAAT
AAAATAAAAATGTGAATAGGTCCCACGTTTAGCAGAAAACAAAAACCGGTGGATGGTCGACACGTAGACG
AAGAAAATGGGAAGGAGAGAGGGTGACGTGTACGGTTTAAGATGTGTTAGTTGGGTGGCGGGAGAGATTT
GATCGAAAGAAAAAAAGGTTCATTGCACTGACAAAGACAGGTCCCCCTTTTATATTATTTTTCTTTCGTC
CCATTAAATTCCGTAAATATCTTGTCTTTAAACTCTCTTTTTTCCTCTCCTCATTATTATTCTATTTTCT
CTAATATCTCAATAAATATTTATTCGTCAACAGATAGATAAAAAAGAAGTATTTATTCATGTTCCATATG
TTTGATGCCACTTGTGCGGTTTTCTTTGGACAATGTGTAATGATATGTTATTCATATGGGAGATGTGTGA
AAGTGGGCTTTGGATGATGGGCAAGAGACAAAATACCCAAGACACCTCAAATACAATGTACCAATCATCT
ACCGTTTTTTTTTTACAAATTATTACAAAAGTAGAAAAAACATTGATTTTTTATTGAAAGCTATTTCTTT
TAGATAAACTGAGAAGAAAGCCGAGACAAATATGAACACTAGTAATTTATTTTGTTTAATGTGTGTTAAT
TGAATTTGTTAGCTTTCCTTGCGATTGCGGGCAAAGTGGATAAGAGAAGTAGAAGTAGGTTTGTTCTAAC
TCGTAATAAAGTCACAGAACTAATTCTAAAGAACGGTACATATATCATCATTCATAAGTACTTGATGTCT
CCCATTTTCGGTGAAACACTTTACTTGACCAGTCTTTTTAATATGCAACAAATCTTGTATATATTCAACA
TAAAAAAAATGCACCATCATTGGAATTGTTGACCCAACAAAAAAACCCTATAGGCATTAAAAGGCTCTTA
GAGGGCCAATTTTGTTATCGGGCCTTCACTTGGCCAGTAGAAATTACAAGCATGCAAACAACAGTTCGAG
ACTTCGAGGAAGATTCCTATCTCTCTCTACTCGTTTCTTGAACCAAGTCATACAAGCAAGCAAGACAGCT
TTATTAAAGTTGACTTTACTTTAATCTTTATGAGTCAACACCTCATCTTTATTAGTTAGTTAGCTCAGAC
AAGTAAAAGCTGCAGCCCGCTCGACGAATTCGGCACGAGGACAAGTAAAAGAAAGAGCGAGAAATCATCG
AAGGTACCGGGCCCCCCCTCGAGGCGCGCCAAGCTATCAAACAAGTTTGTACAAAAAAGCTGAACGAGAA
ACGTAAAATGATATAAATATCAATATATTAAATTAGATTTTGCATAAAAAACAGACTACATAATACTGTA
AAACACAACATATCCAGTCACTATGGCGGCCGCATTAGGCACCCCAGGCTTTACACTTTATGCTTCCGGC
TCGTATAATGTGTGGATTTTGAGTTAGGATCCGTCGAGATTTTCAGGAGCTAAGGAAGCTAAAATGGAGA
AAAAAATCACTGGATATACCACCGTTGATATATCCCAATGGCATCGTAAAGAACATTTTGAGGCATTTCA
GTCAGTTGCTCAATGTACCTATAACCAGACCGTTCAGCTGGATATTACGGCCTTTTTAAAGACCGTAAAG
AAAAATAAGCACAAGTTTTATCCGGCCTTTATTCACATTCTTGCCCGCCTGATGAATGCTCATCCGGAAT
TCCGTATGGCAATGAAAGACGGTGAGCTGGTGATATGGGATAGTGTTCACCCTTGTTACACCGTTTTCCA
TGAGCAAACTGAAACGTTTTCATCGCTCTGGAGTGAATACCACGACGATTTCCGGCAGTTTCTACACATA
TATTCGCAAGATGTGGCGTGTTACGGTGAAAACCTGGCCTATTTCCCTAAAGGGTTTATTGAGAATATGT
TTTTCGTCTCAGCCAATCCCTGGGTGAGTTTCACCAGTTTTGATTTAAACGTGGCCAATATGGACAACTT
CTTCGCCCCCGTTTTCACCATGGGCAAATATTATACGCAAGGCGACAAGGTGCTGATGCCGCTGGCGATT
CAGGTTCATCATGCCGTTTGTGATGGCTTCCATGTCGGCAGAATGCTTAATGAATTACAACAGTACTGCG
ATGAGTGGCAGGCGGGGCGTAATCTAGAGGATCCGGCTTACTAAAAGCCAGATAACAGTATGCGTATTTG
CGCGCTGATTTTTGCGGTATAAGAATATATACTGATATGTATACCCGAAGTATGTCAAAAAGAGGTATGC
TATGAAGCAGCGTATTACAGTGACAGTTGACAGCGACAGCTATCAGTTGCTCAAGGCATATATGATGTCA
ATATCTCCGGTCTGGTAAGCACAACCATGCAGAATGAAGCCCGTCGTCTGCGTGCCGAACGCTGGAAAGC
GGAAAATCAGGAAGGGATGGCTGAGGTCGCCCGGTTTATTGAAATGAACGGCTCTTTTGCTGACGAGAAC
AGGGGCTGGTGAAATGCAGTTTAAGGTTTACACCTATAAAAGAGAGAGCCGTTATCGTCTGTTTGTGGAT
GTACAGAGTGATATTATTGACACGCCCGGGCGACGGATGGTGATCCCCCTGGCCAGTGCACGTCTGCTGT
CAGATAAAGTCCCCCGTGAACTTTACCCGGTGGTGCATATCGGGGATGAAAGCTGGCGCATGATGACCAC
CGATATGGCCAGTGTGCCGGTCTCCGTTATCGGGGAAGAAGTGGCTGATCTCAGCCACCGCGAAAATGAC
ATCAAAAACGCCATTAACCTGATGTTCTGGGGAATATAAATGTCAGGCTCCCTTATACACAGCCAGTCTG
CAGGTCGACCATAGTGACTGGATATGTTGTGTTTTACAGTATTATGTAGTCTGTTTTTTATGCAAAATCT
AATTTAATATATTGATATTTATATCATTTTACGTTTCTCGTTCAGCTTTCTTGTACAAAGTGGTTCGAGC
TAGCGGCGGCCGCACAGGTTCTTACCCTTATGACGTTCCTGATTATGCATCCGGTGGCCTCGAAGTTTTG
TTCCAGGGTCCACTGGGTTCCGCAGATCCAACCAGCTCCGAAACATCATCACACCCTCCAGGAACCATTG
TGGCCCCCATGGCTGGTTTGGTAGTCAAGGTCCTTGTCGAAAACGAAGCCAAAGTAGATCAAGGTCAACC
TATATTAGTCCTAGAGGCAATGAAGATGGAGCACGTTGTGAAAGCACCATCCTCTGGAAGCATACAGGAC
CTCAAAGTTAAAGCAGGCCAACAGGTTTCAGATGGCAGTGCTCTATTCAGGATCAAAGGGTAATTAATTA
ACTAGTTCTAGAGCGGCCGCCCACCGCGGTGGAGCTCGAATTTCCCCGATCGTTCAAACATTTGGCAATA
AAGTTTCTTAAGATTGAATCCTGTTGCCGGTCTTGCGATGATTATCATATAATTTCTGTTGAATTACGTT
AAGCATGTAATAATTAACATGTAATGCATGACGTTATTTATGAGATGGGTTTTTATGATTAGAGTCCCGC
AATTATACATTTAATACGCGATAGAAAACAAAATATAGCGCGCAAACTAGGATAAATTATCGCGCGCGGT
GTCATCTATGTTACTGAATT
