>Addgene plasmid #32077 | pMDC-pRPS2-HPB | addgene partial sequence | sequence record 39379 | M13-F20 5'-TGTAAAACGACGGCCAGT-3'
TCATTTATCCTTAAGGGAAATGAAGAGTTGGTCATGGAAGTCCATTAAATTCGACCAAATTTTTAGTTTT
TTTTATTGACCAGAAAAGACAGTACAAAACATAAAATTATTGTTGTCGCAGTATATATATAAAATAAAAA
GATGATTCCGAAGGTATTTTGATGGATAGACTCATGGACATAATTATGCAACGACCCAAAGAACATGAAA
GAATCCGTCCAATTTTTTAAAATAAAATAAAAATGTGAATAGGTCCCACGTTTAGCAGAAAACAAAAACC
GGTGGATGGTCGACACGTAGACGAAGAAAATGGGAAGGAGAGAGGGTGACGTGTACGGTTTAAGATGTGT
TAGTTGGGTGGTGGGAGAGATTTGATCGAAAGAAAAAAAGGTTCATTGCACTGACAAAGACAGGTCCCCC
TTTTATATTATTTTTCTTTCGTCCCATTAAATTCCGTAAATATCTTGTCTTTAAACTCTCTTTTTTCCTC
TCCTCATTATTATTCTATTTTCTCTAATATCTCAATAAATATTTATTCGTCAACAGATAGATAAAAAAGA
AGTATTTATTCATGTTCCATATGTTTGATGCCACTTGTGCGGTTTTCTTTGGACAATGTGTAATGATATG
TTATTCATATGGGAGATGTGTGAAAGTGGGCTTTGGATGATGGGCAAGAGACAAAATACCCAAGACACCT
CAAATACAATGTACCAATCATCTACCGTTTTTTTTTTACAAATTATTACAAAAGTAGAAAAAACATTGAT
TTTTTATTGAAAGCTATTTCTTTTAGATAAACTGAGAAGAAAGCCGAGACAAATATGAACACTAGTAAT
