>Addgene plasmid #32077 | pMDC-pRPS2-HPB | addgene partial sequence | sequence record 41189 | M13-pUC-rev
AGTAACATAGATGACACCGCGCGCGATAATTTATCCTAGTTTGCGCGCTATATTTTGTTTTCTATCGCGT
ATTAAATGTATAATTGCGGGACTCTAATCATAAAAACCCATCTCATAAATAACGTCATGCATTACATGTT
AATTATTACATGCTTAACGTAATTCAACAGAAATTATATGATAATCATCGCAAGACCGGCAACAGGATTC
AATCTTAAGAAACTTTATTGCCAAATGTTTGAACGATCGGGGAAATTCGAGCTCCACCGCGGTGGCGGCC
GCTCTAGAACTAGTTAATTAATTACCCTTTGATCCTGAATAGAGCACTGCCATCTGAAACCTGTTGGCCT
GCTTTAACTTTGAGGTCCTGTATGCTTCCAGAGGATGGTGCTTTCACAACGTGCTCCATCTTCATTGCCT
CTAGGACTAATATAGGTTGACCTTGATCTACTTTGGCTTCGTTTTCGACAAGGACCTTGACTACCAAACC
AGCCATGGGGGCCACAATGGTTCCTGGAGGGTGTGATGATGTTTCGGAGCTGGTTGGATCTGCGGAACCC
AGTGGACCCTGGAACAAAACTTCGAGGCCACCGGATGCATAATCAGGAACGTCATAAGGGTAAGAACCTG
TGCGGCCGCCGCTAGCTCGAACCACTTTGTACAAGAAGCTGAACGAGAAACGTAAAATGATATAAATATC
AATATATTAAATTAGATTTTGCATAAAAAACAGACTACATAATACTGTAAAACACNAACATATCCAGTCA
CTATGGTCGACCTGCAGACTGGCTGTGTATAANGGAGCCT
