>Addgene plasmid #32077 | pMDC-pRPS2-HPB | addgene partial sequence | sequence record 73254 | ccdB-Fwd 5'-GCATGATGACCACCGATATG-3'
CACCGCGAAAATGACATCAAAAACGCCATTAACCTGATGTTCTGGGGAATATAAATGTCAGGCTCCCTTA
TACACAGCCAGTCTGCAGGTCGACCATAGTGACTGGATATGTTGTGTTTTACAGTATTATGTAGTCTGTT
TTTTATGCAAAATCTAATTTAATATATTGATATTTATATCATTTTACGTTTCTCGTTCAGCTTCTTGTAC
AAAGTGGTTCGAGCTAGCGGCGGCCGCACAGGTTCTTACCCTTATGACGTTCCTGATTATGCATCCGGTG
GCCTCGAAGTTTTGTTCCAGGGTCCACTGGGTTCCGCAGATCCAACCAGCTCCGAAACATCATCACACCC
TCCAGGAACCATTGTGGCCCCCATGGCTGGTTTGGTAGTCAAGGTCCTTGTCGAAAACGAAGCCAAAGTA
GATCAAGGTCAACCTATATTAGTCCTAGAGGCAATGAAGATGGAGCACGTTGTGAAAGCACCATCCTCTG
GAAGCATACAGGACCTCAAAGTTAAAGCAGGCCAACAGGTTTCA
